>Addgene plasmid #237080 | ZNRF3-LgBiT, BiBiT-Ready Vector | addgene full sequence | sequence record 473309 | Addgene NGS Result
AAGACGCGTGACGTCGGCAGTGAAAAAAATGCTTTATTTGTGAAATTTGTGATGCTATTGCTTTATTTGT
AACCATTATAAGCTGCAATAAACAAGTTAACAACAACAATTGCATTCATTTTATGTTTCAGGTTCAGGGG
GAGGTGTGGGAGGTTTTTTAAAGCAAGTAAAACCTCTACAAATGTGGTATGGCTGATTATGATCCGCGGC
CGCAATACGTCGACGTTATCAGCTGACTTCGTACGAGAGCCTAGGTGTTTCTAGAGTCGCGGCCTTAGCT
GTTGATGGTTACTCGGAACAGCATGGAGCCGTCGGGGGTGATCAGGCGCTCGTCGATAATTTTGTTGCCG
TTCCACAGGGTCCCTGTTACAGTGATCTTTTTGCCGTCGAACACGGCGATGCCTTCATACGGCCGTCCGA
AATAGTTCAGCATGTTCGGCGTAACCCCGTCGATTACCAGTGTGCCATAGGGCAGGATCACCTTAAAGTG
ATGATCATCCACAGGGTACACCACCTTAAACACCTCTTCGATCTGGGCCATTTGGTCGGCGCTCAGACCT
TCATACGGGATGATGACATGGATGTCGATCTTCAGGGCATTTTCACCGCTCCGGACAATCCTTTGGATCG
GAGTTACGGACACGGCGAGATTCTGCAGCAAACTGGACACACCTCCCTGTTCAAGGACTTGGTCCAGGTT
GTAGGCGGCTGTCTGTTCCCAGTCCCCAACGAAATCTTCGAGTGTGAAGACACCGCTCGAGCCTCCACCT
CCGCTCCCGCCACCACCTGAACTGCCTTGAGAAACGGCTCCCGGGCTGCTGCTGTCTGCTGAGTGAGATC
TCGGTCCTGCAGCCTCAGTGGCAGTGGTGCTGGACTCCTGAGTGTCCTGGAGGGCACTAGGGAAGTTGGC
CCTGACAGCACCCGCCTCCTCCGGAGGGCAGCCAGGCCGCAGTAGGGCCCTAGCCTGGCAGCACAGAGCC
CGCTCCTCTTCCCGGGTTGCTCCCAGGCCCCTGTGGGGCCGTGGGGTATCCGGGCCTCGCGTCCCACCCC
AGGAGCCGAGGCTGTGGGTCCCTTGGCAGTCCGAGGGCAGGCCCAGATCACAGTCCACATCCTCTGGAAT
GATGGGGATGCGCTGGCTCAGGTCCCGGGCCCCGGGGTAGCAGCCGGGCGGTGGTTCCTCGGTGAGCGTG
TACTGCACACTCACCGAGTAGTCCTCAGTGTAGCAGCCGCTGCCCCCTCCGCCCCCGCGGGCCACCTGCT
TCTCTTCATAGAAGCAGCAGGGCAGACCCTCGTATTTCACCCCATCTGTCCTGGGCAAATGGTCGGGGTG
AAGGCCGTACAAGCCCTGGGAGCTTCCTGACTGGGGCTCCCCACCCGCCGGGCCAGAGCCCTCGTAGAGG
TGGGGCCCCAGGAACAAGGTGCTGCTGCCAGCTGCTCCGGCGCTAGGCCCGGCTGGGGAGGGCTGGGGCT
CGCAGCAGCAGGCACACGACGGCAACTCGTGGCCCCCCTTCCAGGTCCTCCTGAGGTCAGGGGCGGCCCC
AGGAGAAGCCTCGAGCCCCACTTCTGAGGTAGAGCTATTGGGCCCCCTGTGCTCCAGGGAGGAGTTGCTG
CTGTAGTTCATCTCCAGGCTGCAGGTGGACACCTGATCCCCCGAGGGAGAGGCAGGGCCCGGCCAAGGCT
CGCCCCGCCCAGCACCATGACTGTGCACCGCCGGGAGCTCCTCGGGAGGCGGGGAGCCCTCGAAGCACAG
GGCAGGTCCCCGGCCCGAGCTGCCCGAGCCCCCCGCCTCACTGGCACGACAGGGGCTCCGGCTGCGGTAG
ATGAAGGGGTCATAGTCGCTGCTGAGGGAGCTGCGGAAGGTGGAGCAGCTCCCGTACACGCCCTGGTTGC
TGACCTCAGTGCAGTCTACCACAGAGTCACTGGAGGAACAGTGGCACTGGCCGGAGCTGCTGCTGCTGCT
GCTGTCGCTGCCTGGGCAGTCGGCCAGGTAGCCACTGCACACCGAGCGGTGGCCGTGATAGCAGCTGAAG
CTGGACGTGCTGCCGCTCTCCAGGTGGGAGGGCGGGGCCACGTGCACCACGGTGGGGAAGAGCAGGCTGC
CACTGCCGCTCGGAGGAAAGGCACGGGCCGGGCCCCGGGGTGCGAGGCTAGGTGGGGACTGCCCCTCCTG
CTCCGGGTAGCTGAGGCCCTGGAAGTAGTAGTGCTGGTACATGGTCTCATACTGGGAGAAGCAAGCTGCC
TTGGAGAAGCTGCGGCCACTCAACTTGGGCCTGCGGAAGGGGTGGGCTGGGGAGTAGGCCCGGTGCTCCA
GGCCGCAGCGGTGAGCGGCCAGGCTGTGGTCCAGGTGGAGGGGTGGGTAGCTGCGGATGTAGGCGGGGGT
CTGCGGGGAATAGAGGCTCTGCTCCCCGTGCCGGTCCATGGTCAGCAAGGTGACGGGGTTGCCGTGGGAG
TCCATGCTTGTCCTCGTAGGGTAGGCTGGGATGGCGTTGGTCCTGTGCACGCGGCCGGGGTAATGCACCG
GCAGGGTCACCCTCTGCTGCCGACCACGTGAGAGGTTGCTGGTCTCCACACACACCGCGCTTGGGTTTCC
CTTTTGTTCTATGATGTTGTGCCGACAGTGGGGGCAGGTGTGGTGCTGCAGCAGCCAGGGGTCCACGCAC
TTCCTGTGAAACCGGTGAGTACAGGGGATGACCCGCAGCTCCTCTCCATCAATGTACTTCTCCAGACAGA
TGGCACAGTCGGACGTGGAGCTGCTGCTGAGTGTGTCCAGGGCCCCACAGCTCCCCTCCCGGCGCCCCTT
GCTCTTGGAGTTGAACTTTCTGGTTTCCATCTTCTCTAGAGCCTGCACAGCCAGCCTGTTCATGGAATTC
TGACTGCGTCGCTGCTTCAGCTTGATTTTGACAAGGAGGATGAGGCAGACCAAGGAGACCACGACGAAGA
AAGCCAGGAAAATCCCCATGTCAAAGTATTCAGTGGGTTGTCGAGGAGGGCGGTGCTGGATCCTTGCTCG
AGCCACTTTCTGCTTGTTGACGATGTTCATCAGCTTAATGGCATCTGCACCCTTCACATACACCACCGGC
CTCTTGAGCGGGTCTTCAGAGCCCTGGTTCAGCTGATCAATAGCTTCTGGGTTTTCAGACACATCAAAGA
TGACTGCAGTAGCTCCCCGCTGTACTGCTCGCTTGGCCTTGCCTAGGACAGTGAGGCATGGTTTCGGGTC
CAATTCTGGCTGTTCCAGCTTCACCACTCCTACCCAGCCATATTCATACAAGTCCTCTTCGTCATTGTTA
TTACATAGGCCCAGTGGGTGCATCTGCACGATCTCGCCCTCGGCGCTGAGCGTGGCCCCGGCCCGCGAGA
AGCGGCCCGTGAGGCCGGTGGTGTAGGTGGTGTAATCGCCGCTTGGGCTCGACTCGAACAGCACCACCTC
CACGAACGCCGTCTCCTTGGCCCGCGCCGCGCCGGGCCCCGCGGCCGCCAGCAGCAGCCCGAGCAGCAGC
GGCAGCGGCGGCGGCGGCGGCAGGCGGCTGCACCGGAGGCCGCGGGGGCGGCGGCGCAGGCGGCGGCGGC
GGCGGCCCGTGGCCCCTGGGCGCCCGCCCGAGCGCGGCCTCATGGCGATCGCTAGCTGCAAAAAGAACAA
GTAGCTTGTATTCTATAGTGTCACCTAAATGGGCGATCTGACGGTTCACTAAACCAGCTCTGCTTATATA
GGCCTCCCTGGCGCGCCACTAGTTATTAATAGTAATCAATTACGGGGTCATTAGTTCATAGCCCATATAT
GGAGTTCCGCGTTACATAACTTACGGTAAATGGCCCGCCTGGCTGACCGCCCAACGACCCCCGCCCATTG
ACGTCAATAATGACGTATGTTCCCATAGTAACGCCAATAGGGACTTTCCATTGACGTCAATGGGTGGAGT
ATTTACGGTAAACTGCCCACTTGGCAGTACATCAAGTGTATCATATGCCAAGTCCGCCCCCTATTGACGT
CAATGACGGTAAATGGCCCGCCTGGCATTATGCCCAGTACATGACCTTACGGGACTTTCCTACTTGGCAG
TACATCTACGTATTAGTCATCGCTATTACCATGGTGATGCGGTTTTGGCAGTACACCAATGGGCGTGGAT
AGCGGTTTGACTCACGGGGATTTCCAAGTCTCCACCCCATTGACGTCAATGGGAGTTTGTTTTGGCACCA
AAATCAACGGGACTTTCCAAAATGTCGTAATAACCCCGCCCCGTTGACGCAAATGGGCGGTAGGCGTGTA
CGGTGGGAGGTCAAATCGAATTCTAATACTGTTGACAATTAATCATCGGCATAGTATATCGGCATAGTAT
AATACGACAAGGTGAGGAACTAAACCCAGGAGGCAGATCATGATTGAACAAGATGGATTGCACGCAGGTT
CTCCGGCCGCTTGGGTGGAGAGGCTATTCGGCTATGACTGGGCACAACAGACAATCGGCTGCTCTGATGC
CGCCGTGTTCCGGCTGTCAGCGCAGGGGCGCCCGGTTCTTTTTGTCAAGACCGACCTGTCCGGTGCCCTG
AATGAACTGCAGGACGAGGCAGCGCGGCTATCGTGGCTGGCCACGACGGGCGTTCCTTGCGCAGCTGTGC
TCGACGTTGTCACTGAAGCGGGAAGGGACTGGCTGCTATTGGGCGAAGTGCCGGGGCAGGATCTCCTGTC
ATCTCACCTTGCTCCTGCCGAGAAAGTATCCATCATGGCTGATGCAATGCGGCGGCTGCATACGCTTGAT
CCGGCTACCTGCCCATTCGACCACCAAGCGAAACATCGCATCGAGCGAGCACGTACTCGGATGGAAGCCG
GTCTTGTCGATCAGGATGATCTGGACGAAGAGCATCAGGGGCTCGCGCCAGCCGAACTGTTCGCCAGGCT
CAAGGCGCGCATGCCCGACGGCGAGGATCTCGTCGTGACCCATGGCGATGCCTGCTTGCCGAATATCATG
GTGGAAAATGGCCGCTTTTCTGGATTCATCGACTGTGGCCGGCTGGGTGTGGCGGACCGCTATCAGGACA
TAGCGTTGGCTACCCGTGATATTGCTGAAGAGCTTGGCGGCGAATGGGCTGACCGCTTCCTCGTGCTTTA
CGGTATCGCCGCTCCCGATTCGCAGCGCATCGCCTTCTATCGCCTTCTTGACGAGTTCTTCTGATTCGAA
ATGACCGACCAAGCGACGCCCAACCGGTATCAGCTCACTCAAAGGCGGTAATACGGTTATCCACAGAATC
AGGGGATAACGCAGGAAAGAACATGTGAGCAAAAGGCCAGCAAAAGGCCAGGAACCGTAAAAAGGCCGCG
TTGCTGGCGTTTTTCCATAGGCTCCGCCCCCCTGACGAGCATCACAAAAATCGACGCTCAAGTCAGAGGT
GGCGAAACCCGACAGGACTATAAAGATACCAGGCGTTTCCCCCTGGAAGCTCCCTCGTGCGCTCTCCTGT
TCCGACCCTGCCGCTTACCGGATACCTGTCCGCCTTTCTCCCTTCGGGAAGCGTGGCGCTTTCTCATAGC
TCACGCTGTAGGTATCTCAGTTCGGTGTAGGTCGTTCGCTCCAAGCTGGGCTGTGTGCACGAACCCCCCG
TTCAGCCCGACCGCTGCGCCTTATCCGGTAACTATCGTCTTGAGTCCAACCCGGTAAGACACGACTTATC
GCCACTGGCAGCAGCCACTGGTAACAGGATTAGCAGAGCGAGGTATGTAGGCGGTGCTACAGAGTTCTTG
AAGTGGTGGCCTAACTACGGCTACACTAGAAGGACAGTATTTGGTATCTGCGCTCTGCTGAAGCCAGTTA
CCTTCGGAAAAAGAGTTGGTAGCTCTTGATCCGGCAAACAAACCACCGCTGGTAGCGGTGGTTTTTTTGT
TTGCAAGCAGCAGATTACGCGCAGAAAAAAAGGATTTCAAGAAGATCCTTTGATCTTTTCTACGGGGTCT
GACGCTCAGTGGAACGAAAACTCACGTTAAGGGATTTTGGTCATGAGATTATCAAAAAGGATCTTCACCT
AGATCCTTTTATAGTCCGGAATCGTCACACAAAAAACCAACACACAGATGTAATGAAAATAAAGATATTT
TATTGCGGCCATCGTGATGGCTAGAGTCTAAACTCGACCTACCTCCTTAGCGCGCGGTCGTGTACTGGGC
CGGCGGTTGCCGCTGTCGGCCAGCACCTCGACGCAGCCGTCGGTCCATACGGCTGCGCTCCGGCGAGCGA
TTTGTGTGCGACCGACGGTGCCGGCCCCGCTGCGGACGATGGCATCGCAGCGGCCTTGAGCCCAGGCAGC
ATCGTCGAAGTTGCCGTCCACGAGGCTCTGGTAGAGCTGATCCAGGCCGATGCGCAGCATGTAGGCTCGC
AGACGAGGGCTGCCGGCCAGCTCGGGATGCCGGCGCTCGAAGTAGCGAGTCTGCTGCTCCATGCAAGCCA
GCCAGGGCCGCCAGAAGAAGATGTTGGCCACCTCGTACTGACTGTCCCCGAACATAGCTTCGGACCAGTC
GATTACGGCGGTGATGCGGCCGTTGTCGGTCAGGACGTTGTTGCTGCCGAAGTCGGCATGGACGAGGTGG
CGCACCTCGGGACAGTCTTCGGCCCACAGCATCAGTTCGTCCAGGGCTTGAGCTACGCTGGCGGACACGG
TGTCGTCCATCACGGTCTGCCAGTGGTAGACATGGGGATCAGCAATGGCGCAAATGAAATCCCGCCAGGT
TGTGTACTGGCCGATGCCTTGGGGCCCGAATGGGCCGAAGCCGCTGGTTTGACTGAGGTCGGCGGCGGCA
ATAGCATCCATAGCTTCGGCGACAGGCTGTAACACAGCAGGCAGCTCTGTTTCGGGGAGGTCTTGGAGAG
TAACGCCTTGGGCGCGTCTACTGATGCAGTATGTCAGGCTCTCGCTGAACTCGCCGATGTCCAACACTTC
GGGGATGGGTAGTGCAGCGCTGGCGAAGTGGCGGTACACGTAGCGGTCTTTGTAGAAGCCATCAGCGCAG
CTATTCACCCGCAGTACATAGCCGCGTCCGCCGACATCGAAGCTGAAGGCTCGGCTCTCTTCGCCCTCCG
ACAACTGCATCAGGTCGCTCACACTGTCGAACTTCTCGATGAGAAATTTTTCAACGCTGGTAGCGGTGAG
TTCGGGCTTCTTCATGGTGGCGCTAGTGTCAGAAGAATCGAGCTTTTTGCAAAAGCCTAGGCCTCCAAAA
AAGCCTCCTCACTACTTCTGGAATAGCTCAGAGGCCGAGGCGGCCTCGGCCTCTGCATAAATAAAAAAAA
TTAGTCAGCCATGGGGCGGAGAATGGGCGGAACTGGGCGGAGTTAGGGGCGGGATGGGCGGAGTTAGGGG
CGGGACTATGGTTGCTGACTAATTGAGATGCATGCTTTGCATACTTCTGCCTGCTGGGGAGCCTGGGGAC
TTTCCACACCTGGTTGCTGACTAATTGAGATGCATGCTTTGCATACTTCTGCCTGCTGGGGAGCCTGGGG
ACTTTCCACACCCTAACTGACACACATTCCACAGCTGGTTCTTTCCGCCTCAGAAGGTACCTAACCAAGT
TCCTCTTTCAGAGGTTATTTCAGGCCATGGTGCTGCGC
Features (pLannotate 1.2.2; 14 found; start..end, strand, type, name):
     17..98      -  polyA_signal   SV40 poly(A) signal: SV40 polyadenylation signal
    121..204     -  CDS            large T antigen (fragment): large T antigen from SV40 (simian virus 40)
    281..751     -  CDS            Nluc (fragment): NanoLuc® luciferase human codon-optimized
    806..3613    -  CDS            ZNRF3: ZNRF3_HUMAN - Also known as KIAA1133, RNF203. Experimental evidence at protein level: Swiss-Prot protein existence level 1. E3 ubiquitin-protein ligase that acts as a negative regulator of the Wnt signaling pathway by mediating the ubiquitination and subsequent degradation of Wnt receptor complex components Frizzled and LRP6. Acts on both canonical and non-canonical Wnt signaling pathway. Acts as a tumor suppressor in the intestinal stem cell zone by inhibiting the Wnt signaling pathway, thereby resticting the size of the intestinal stem cell zone (PubMed:22575959). Along with RSPO2 and RNF43,
   3652..3670    -  promoter       SP6 promoter: promoter for bacteriophage SP6 RNA polymerase
   3696..3718    -  promoter       minimal CMV promoter (fragment): human cytomegalovirus (CMV) immediate early promoter
   3728..4093    +  enhancer       CMV enhancer: human cytomegalovirus immediate early enhancer
   4095..4282    +  promoter       CMV promoter (fragment): human cytomegalovirus (CMV) immediate early promoter
   4301..4348    +  promoter       EM7 promoter: synthetic bacterial promoter&nbsp
   4380..5171    +  CDS            neo: KKA2_KLEPN - Also known as kan, nptII. Experimental evidence at protein level: Swiss-Prot protein existence level 1. Resistance to kanamycin, neomycin, paromomycin, ribostamycin, butirosin and gentamicin B. From Klebsiella pneumoniae.
   5332..5920    -  rep_origin     ori: high-copy-number ColE1/pMB1/pBR322/pUC origin of replication
   6046..6094    -  polyA_signal   poly(A) signal: synthetic polyadenylation signal
   6133..7155    -  CDS            hph: KHYB_ECOLX - Experimental evidence at protein level: Swiss-Prot protein existence level 1. The aminoglycoside phosphotransferases achieve inactivation of their antibiotic substrates by phosphorylation. Only phosphorylates hygromycin and closely related compounds such as demethyl analogs and destomycin. From Escherichia coli.
   7186..7543    -  promoter       SV40 promoter: SV40 enhancer and early promoter
