[The description below was written by a language model from this plasmid's Addgene catalogue record and pLannotate feature annotations shown in this document.]
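Description:
ZNRF3-LgBiT, BiBiT-Ready Vector is a mammalian expression plasmid of about 7.6 kb built on the pFC219K LgBiT CMV-Hyg Flexi backbone. It carries the unmutated human ZNRF3 open reading frame fused at its C terminus to LgBiT, the large subunit of the split NanoLuc luciferase system. The feature annotation detects LgBiT as a partial NanoLuc coding sequence immediately downstream of ZNRF3 on the same strand. ZNRF3 is a RING-type E3 ubiquitin ligase that negatively regulates Wnt signalling by promoting ubiquitination and degradation of the Frizzled and LRP6 receptor components.

The record lists CMV as the promoter. The annotation shows an unusual layout: a minimal CMV promoter fragment and an SP6 promoter lie directly upstream of the fusion, next to a CMV enhancer and CMV promoter fragment pointing the opposite way. That second arm leads into an EM7 bacterial promoter and the neo/nptII gene. This suggests a shared, bidirectional enhancer arrangement, though the record does not explain it or define the "BiBiT-Ready" designation. The SP6 site could permit in vitro transcription, and an SV40 polyadenylation signal terminates the fusion transcript.

In bacteria the plasmid replicates from a high-copy ColE1/pUC-type origin and is selected with kanamycin through nptII. For stable mammalian lines, a separate cassette uses the SV40 enhancer/early promoter to drive the hygromycin phosphotransferase gene (hph), followed by a synthetic poly(A) signal. LgBiT gains luciferase activity only when complemented by a small partner peptide such as HiBiT or SmBiT. The construct is therefore suited to luminescent complementation assays of ZNRF3 interactions, proximity or abundance in living cells, although the record does not state a specific application.
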