Addgene plasmid #237080: ZNRF3-LgBiT, BiBiT-Ready Vector
Depositing lab: Promega Corporation.
Backbone
  Vector backbone: pFC219K LgBiT CMV-HygFlexi Vector
  Vector type: Mammalian Expression
  Selectable markers: Hygromycin
Growth in bacteria
  Bacterial resistance: Kanamycin, 50 μg/mL
  Growth temperature: 37°C
  Growth strain: DH5alpha
  Copy number: High Copy
Gene/Insert
  Gene/Insert name: ZNRF3
  Species: H. sapiens (human)
  Mutation: None
  Entrez Gene: ZNRF3 (a.k.a. BK747E2.3, RNF203)
  Promoter: CMV
  Tag / fusion protein: LgBiT (C terminal on backbone)
  Cloning method: Other
How to cite: ZNRF3-LgBiT, BiBiT-Ready Vector was a gift from Promega Corporation (Addgene plasmid # 237080 ; http://n2t.net/addgene:237080 ; RRID:Addgene_237080)
